>Addgene plasmid #230142 | AiP12941 - pAAV-AiE0370m-minBG-SYFP2-WPRE3-BGHpA (Alias: CN2941) | addgene full sequence | sequence record 461869 | Addgene NGS Result
CCTGCAGGCAGCTGCGCGCTCGCTCGCTCACTGAGGCCGCCCGGGCGTCGGGCGACCTTTGGTCGCCCGG
CCTCAGTGAGCGAGCGAGCGCGCAGAGAGGGAGTGGCCAACTCCATCACTAGGGGTTCCTGCGGCCGCAC
GCGTCTTCAGATGTGAAGAATTCATATATGCTTTGTCCATGTTAAAATACTATAGCATTTATTTTGGACT
TACATTCCAGTTGATCACAGATAAGTGTGACTGTGTCATGACTCTCAGTGTCTCTTTTTTCCACGGTTCT
GGGATCATCATTTCTTTCTCTTCAGACAGTCTAGATGAGCAGCCGAGTGCTTATCTTTAAGGCTGACTCT
AGACAGCCAGTTGTTATTTCATAAATCTGTTAAAACTCACCGTGCAAACACCAGCGTTCCTTAGCTGACC
ATCCTCAAGCACACGTGGAGTGTGACCTCTGCTTCCTTCTCTCATTTCACATATTAGTAATGTGCGTCTA
TGAATAGTTACAAGTGAGAAAGAGAAATGGAGATTTTACCATTTAATCATCTCCGAAGAGAAGGTGAGAA
GAAATTGAGAAAGGTAATTTGCATACCATGCATAGGCATTAGAGAAAGCATTTTTTTTCTTAACTCTCCA
TTTGTTTACAGATATTTCCATATGGCCTTTTAAAAACTTCAACAGAGAAATTCGAACACAACTAACTGGA
ATTTCAATTTTCATATAAAACCAGCATCATAGATATATATGTAGCTACTCTCCCACTTCACATTATTCAG
TTAGTATATTTTCTAAGCTAATTTCCAATCCATTTTAAGACTATGTACAGCTCATATGAGGCCCCCATAT
GTTCGTTCACGTTACTTTGCATCCGTTTACATGATTAAACCCCAAGAACAAATCGATTAGAAGCCAAGAG
CAAATGCTTTTGGCTCCACATTAGAAAACTCAACAGAGAAACCTTTACAAGTGATAGTCATCTGGGTAAG
AGACATGCAAACATAATTACCATTATTCGTGGACTTAATTCCCTTTCTATTCACACAGCATAGTCCTTTC
TTCTCTAATTATTAATTTGCTAATGGCATTAGAGGTTTTTAGCAACTGAGCTCGGGCTGGGCATAAAAGT
CAGGGCAGAGCCATCTATTGCTTACATTTGCTTCTGGGATCCAGATCTTTCGAAGCTAGCGCTACCGGTC
GCCACCATGGTGAGCAAGGGCGAGGAGCTGTTCACCGGGGTGGTGCCCATCCTGGTCGAGCTGGACGGCG
ACGTAAACGGCCACAAGTTCAGCGTGTCCGGCGAGGGCGAGGGCGATGCCACCTACGGCAAGCTGACCCT
GAAGCTGATCTGCACCACCGGCAAGCTGCCCGTGCCCTGGCCCACCCTCGTGACCACCCTGGGCTACGGC
GTGCAGTGCTTCGCCCGCTACCCCGACCACATGAAGCAGCACGACTTCTTCAAGTCCGCCATGCCCGAAG
GCTACGTCCAGGAGCGCACCATCTTCTTCAAGGACGACGGCAACTACAAGACCCGCGCCGAGGTGAAGTT
CGAGGGCGACACCCTGGTGAACCGCATCGAGCTGAAGGGCATCGACTTCAAGGAGGACGGCAACATCCTG
GGGCACAAGCTGGAGTACAACTACAACAGCCACAACGTCTATATCACCGCCGACAAGCAGAAGAACGGCA
TCAAGGCCAACTTCAAGATCCGCCACAACATCGAGGACGGCGGCGTGCAGCTCGCCGACCACTACCAGCA
GAACACCCCCATCGGCGACGGCCCCGTGCTGCTGCCCGACAACCACTACCTGAGCTACCAGTCCAAGCTG
AGCAAAGACCCCAACGAGAAGCGCGATCACATGGTCCTGCTGGAGTTCGTGACCGCCGCCGGGATCACTC
TCGGCATGGACGAGCTGTACAAGTAAGTCGACGGCGCGCCGCGGCCGCGAATTCGATATCATAATCAACC
TCTGGATTACAAAATTTGTGAAAGATTGACTGGTATTCTTAACTATGTTGCTCCTTTTACGCTATGTGGA
TACGCTGCTTTAATGCCTTTGTATCATGCTATTGCTTCCCGTATGGCTTTCATTTTCTCCTCCTTGTATA
AATCCTGGTTAGTTCTTGCCACGGCGGAACTCATCGCCGCCTGCCTTGCCCGCTGCTGGACAGGGGCTCG
GCTGTTGGGCACTGACAATTCCGTGGCTCGAGAGATCTTCGACTGTGCCTTCTAGTTGCCAGCCATCTGT
TGTTTGCCCCTCCCCCGTGCCTTCCTTGACCCTGGAAGGTGCCACTCCCACTGTCCTTTCCTAATAAAAT
GAGGAAATTGCATCGCATTGTCTGAGTAGGTGTCATTCTATTCTGGGGGGTGGGGTGGGGCAGGACAGCA
AGGGGGAGGATTGGGAAGACAATAGCAGGCATGAGATCTCACGTGCGGACCGAGCGGCCGCAGGAACCCC
TAGTGATGGAGTTGGCCACTCCCTCTCTGCGCGCTCGCTCGCTCACTGAGGCCGGGCGACCAAAGGTCGC
CCGACGCCCGGGCTTTGCCCGGGCGGCCTCAGTGAGCGAGCGAGCGCGCAGCTGCCTGCAGGGGCGCCTG
ATGCGGTATTTTCTCCTTACGCATCTGTGCGGTATTTCACACCGCATA
[95 nt withheld, positions 2639-2733]
T
[46 nt withheld, positions 2735-2780]
C
[141 nt withheld, positions 2782-2922]
CCTTTGACGTTGGAGTCCACGTTCTTT
[37 nt withheld, positions 2950-2986]
ACTCTATCTCGGGCTATTCTTTTGATTTATAAGGGATTTTGCCGATTTCGGTCTATTGGTTAAAAAATGA
GCTGATTTAACAAAAATTTAACGCGAATTTTAACAAAATATTAACGTTTACAATTTTATGGTGCACTCTC
AGTACAATCTGCTCTGATGCCGCATAGTTAAGCCAGCCCCGACACCCGCCAACACCCGCTGACGCGCCCT
GACGGGCTTGTCTGCTCCCGGCATCCGCTTACAGACAAGCTGTGACCGTCTCCGGGAGCTGCATGTGTCA
GAGGTTTTCACCGTCATCACCGAAACGCGCGAGACGAAAGGGCCTCGTGATACGCCTATTTTTATAGGTT
AATGTCATGATAATAATGGTTTCTTAGACGTCAGGTGGCACTTTTCGGGGAAATGTGCGCGGAACCCCTA
TTTGTTTATTTTTCTAAATACATTCAAATATGTATCCGCTCATGAGACAATAACCCTGATAAATGCTTCA
ATAATATTGAAAAAGGAAGAGTATGAGTATTCAACATTTCCGTGTCGCCCTTATTCCCTTTTTTGCGGCA
TTTTGCCTTCCTGTTTTTGCTCACCCAGAAACGCTGGTGAAAGTAAAAGATGCTGAAGATCAGTTGGGTG
CACGAGTGGGTTACATCGAACTGGATCTCAACAGCGGTAAGATCCTTGAGAGTTTTCGCCCCGAAGAACG
TTTTCCAATGATGAGCACTTTTAAAGTTCTGCTATGTGGCGCGGTATTATCCCGTATTGACGCCGGGCAA
GAGCAACTCGGTCGCCGCATACACTATTCTCAGAATGACTTGGTTGAGTACTCACCAGTCACAGAAAAGC
ATCTTACGGATGGCATGACAGTAAGAGAATTATGCAGTGCTGCCATAACCATGAGTGATAACACTGCGGC
CAACTTACTTCTGACAACGATCGGAGGACCGAAGGAGCTAACCGCTTTTTTGCACAACATGGGGGATCAT
GTAACTCGCCTTGATCGTTGGGAACCGGAGCTGAATGAAGCCATACCAAACGACGAGCGTGACACCACGA
TGCCTGTAGCAATGGCAACAACGTTGCGCAAACTATTAACTGGCGAACTACTTACTCTAGCTTCCCGGCA
ACAATTAATAGACTGGATGGAGGCGGATAAAGTTGCAGGACCACTTCTGCGCTCGGCCCTTCCGGCTGGC
TGGTTTATTGCTGATAAATCTGGAGCCGGTGAGCGTGGGTCTCGCGGTATCATTGCAGCACTGGGGCCAG
ATGGTAAGCCCTCCCGTATCGTAGTTATCTACACGACGGGGAGTCAGGCAACTATGGATGAACGAAATAG
ACAGATCGCTGAGATAGGTGCCTCACTGATTAAGCATTGGTAACTGTCAGACCAAGTTTACTCATATATA
CTTTAGATTGATTTAAAACTTCATTTTTAATTTAAAAGGATCTAGGTGAAGATCCTTTTTGATAATCTCA
TGACCAAAATCCCTTAACGTGAGTTTTCGTTCCACTGAGCGTCAGACCCCGTAGAAAAGATCAAAGGATC
TTCTTGAGATCCTTTTTTTCTGCGCGTAATCTGCTGCTTGCAAACAAAAAAACCACCGCTACCAGCGGTG
GTTTGTTTGCCGGATCAAGAGCTACCAACTCTTTTTCCGAAGGTAACTGGCTTCAGCAGAGCGCAGATAC
CAAATACTGTTCTTCTAGTGTAGCCGTAGTTAGGCCACCACTTCAAGAACTCTGTAGCACCGCCTACATA
CCTCGCTCTGCTAATCCTGTTACCAGTGGCTGCTGCCAGTGGCGATAAGTCGTGTCTTACCGGGTTGGAC
TCAAGACGATAGTTACCGGATAAGGCGCAGCGGTCGGGCTGAACGGGGGGTTCGTGCACACAGCCCAGCT
TGGAGCGAACGACCTACACCGAACTGAGATACCTACAGCGTGAGCTATGAGAAAGCGCCACGCTTCCCGA
AGGGAGAAAGGCGGACAGGTATCCGGTAAGCGGCAGGGTCGGAACAGGAGAGCGCACGAGGGAGCTTCCA
GGGGGAAACGCCTGGTATCTTTATAGTCCTGTCGGGTTTCGCCACCTCTGACTTGAGCGTCGATTTTTGT
GATGCTCGTCAGGGGGGCGGAGCCTATGGAAAAACGCCAGCAACGCGGCCTTTTTACGGTTCCTGGCCTT
TTGCTGGCCTTTTGCTCACATGT
Features (pLannotate 1.2.2; 14 found; start..end, strand, type, name):
     12..39      +  repeat_region  AAV2 ITR (fragment): inverted terminal repeat of adeno-associated virus serotype 2 inverted
     68..95      +  repeat_region  AAV2 ITR (fragment): inverted terminal repeat of adeno-associated virus serotype 2 inverted
   1197..1913    +  CDS            SYFP2: SYFP2 is a basic (constitutively fluorescent) yellow fluorescent protein published in 2006, derived from Aequorea victoria. It is reported to be a very rapidly-maturing monomer with moderate acid sensitivity.
   1953..2110    +  misc_feature   WPRE (fragment): woodchuck hepatitis virus posttranscriptional regulatory element
   2116..2196    +  misc_feature   WPRE (fragment): woodchuck hepatitis virus posttranscriptional regulatory element
   2213..2324    +  polyA_signal   bGH poly(A) signal: bovine growth hormone polyadenylation signal
   2442..2582    +  repeat_region  AAV2 ITR: inverted terminal repeat of adeno-associated virus serotype 2 inverted
   2587..2638    -  misc_feature   bom (fragment): basis of mobility region from pBR322
   2657..3112    +  rep_origin     f1 ori (sequence partly withheld): f1 bacteriophage origin of replication; arrow indicates direction of (+) strand synthesis
   3113..3162    -  misc_feature   bom (fragment): basis of mobility region from pBR322
   3264..3299    -  CDS            rop (fragment): Rop protein, which maintains plasmids at low copy number; rop
   3394..3498    +  promoter       AmpR promoter: bla
   3499..4359    +  CDS            AmpR: β-lactamase; bla; confers resistance to ampicillin, carbenicillin, and related antibiotics
   4530..5118    +  rep_origin     ori: high-copy-number ColE1/pMB1/pBR322/pUC origin of replication
