[The description below was written by a language model from this plasmid's Addgene catalogue record and pLannotate feature annotations shown in this document.]
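Description:
AiP12941 - pAAV-AiE0370m-minBG-SYFP2-WPRE3-BGHpA (alias CN2941) is an AAV transfer plasmid of about 5.2 kb built on a pAAV2 backbone. It is intended for packaging into recombinant adeno-associated virus for delivery to brain cells. In bacteria it is maintained through a high-copy ColE1/pUC-type origin and selected with ampicillin via the bla gene and its own promoter. An f1 phage origin and small remnants of pBR322 bom and rop sequences are also present in the backbone. The expression cassette is bracketed by AAV2 inverted terminal repeats, which are the cis elements needed for genome replication and encapsidation. The annotation detects a full-length ITR downstream of the cassette but only short fragments of the upstream one. This may reflect how hard these repeats are to sequence and annotate, or it may reflect a real truncation.

The payload is an enhancer-reporter design. AiE0370m, a candidate cell-type-selective enhancer, sits upstream of the minimal beta-globin promoter (minBG). The minimal promoter is meant to have little activity on its own, so transcription depends largely on the enhancer. Neither element is annotated in the feature table, but the unannotated stretch of roughly 1.1 kb between the left ITR and the reporter is where they would lie. They drive SYFP2, a fast-maturing monomeric yellow fluorescent protein derived from Aequorea victoria. SYFP2 is followed by WPRE3, a shortened woodchuck hepatitis virus posttranscriptional element that boosts transcript expression while saving packaging space. It appears in the table as two WPRE fragments. A bovine growth hormone polyadenylation signal ends the cassette.

The construct belongs to a collection of enhancer AAVs for genetic access to cortical cell types. It is used to label, and to assess the specificity of, the brain cell populations in which AiE0370m is active. The record does not state which population that is.
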