Addgene plasmid #230142: AiP12941 - pAAV-AiE0370m-minBG-SYFP2-WPRE3-BGHpA (Alias: CN2941)
Purpose: AiE0370m is an enhancer sequence, designed to drive AAV-mediated transgene expression in specific populations of brain cells
Depositing lab: Allen Institute for Brain Science & Boaz Levi. Depositing organization: Allen Institute. Publication: A suite of enhancer AAVs and transgenic mouse lines for genetic access to cortical cell types. Ben-Simon Y, Hooper M, Narayan S, Daigle TL, Dwivedi D, Way SW, Oster A, Stafford DA, Mich JK, Taormina MJ, Martinez RA, Opitz-Araya X, Roth JR, Alexander JR, Allen S, Amster A, Arbuckle J, Ayala A, Baker PM, Bakken TE, Barcelli T, Barta S, Bendrick J, Bertagnolli D, Bielstein C, Bishwakarma P, Bowlus J, Boyer G, Brouner K, Casian B, Casper T, Chakka AB, Chakrabarty R, Chance RK, Chavan S, Clark M, Colbert K, Collman F, Daniel S, Departee M, DiValentin P, Donadio N, Dotson N, Egdorf T, Fliss T, Gabitto M, Garcia J, Gary A, Gasperini M, Gloe J, Goldy J, Gore BB, Graybuck L, Greisman N, Haeseleer F, Halterman C, Haradon Z, Hastings SD, Helback O, Ho W, Hockemeyer D, Huang C, Huff S, Hunker A, Johansen N, Jones D, Juneau Z, Kalmbach B, Kannan M, Khem S, Kussick E, Kutsal R, Larsen R, Lee C, Lee AY, Leibly M, Lenz GH, Li S, Liang E, Lusk N, Madigan Z, Malloy J, Malone J, McCue R, Melchor J, Mollenkopf T, Moosman S, Morin E, Newman D, Ng L, Ngo K, Omstead V, Otto S, Oyama A, Pena N, Pham T, Phillips E, Pom CA, Potekhina L, Ransford S, Ray PL, Rette D, Reynoldson C, Rimorin C, Rocha D, Ruiz A, Sanchez REA, Sawyer L, Sedeno-Cortes A, Sevigny JP, Shapovalova N, Shepard N, Shulga L, Sigler AR, Siverts L, Soliman S, Somasundaram S, Staats B, Stewart K, Szelenyi E, Tieu M, Trader C, Tran A, van Velthoven CTJ, Walker M, Wang Y, Weed N, Wirthlin M, Wood T, Wynalda B, Yao Z, Zhou T, Ariza J, Dee N, Reding M, Ronellenfitch K, Mufti S, Sunkin SM, Smith KA, Esposito L, Waters J, Thyagarajan B, Yao S, Lein ES, Zeng H, Levi BP, Ngai J, Ting JT, Tasic B. Cell. 2025 May 16:S0092-8674(25)00513-6. doi: 10.1016/j.cell.2025.05.002. PubMed 40403729.
Backbone
  Vector backbone: pAAV2
  Vector type: AAV
Growth in bacteria
  Bacterial resistance: Ampicillin, 100 μg/mL
  Growth temperature: 37°C
  Growth strain: NEB Stable
  Copy number: High Copy
Gene/Insert
  Gene/Insert name: SYFP2
  Species: Synthetic
  Promoter: minBG
  Cloning method: Gibson Cloning
Terms and licenses: Academic/Nonprofit Terms; Industry Terms: Not Available to Industry
How to cite: AiP12941 - pAAV-AiE0370m-minBG-SYFP2-WPRE3-BGHpA (Alias: CN2941) was a gift from Allen Institute for Brain Science & Boaz Levi (Addgene plasmid # 230142 ; http://n2t.net/addgene:230142 ; RRID:Addgene_230142)
